Addgene plasmid #141367: pLVX-EF1alpha-SARS-CoV-2-nsp1-2xStrep-IRES-Puro
Purpose: Lentiviral expression of SARS-CoV-2 protein; transient expression and generate lentivirus
Depositing lab: Nevan Krogan. Depositing organization: University of California, San Francisco (UCSF). Publication: A SARS-CoV-2 protein interaction map reveals targets for drug repurposing. Gordon DE, Jang GM, Bouhaddou M, Xu J, Obernier K, White KM, O'Meara MJ, Rezelj VV, Guo JZ, Swaney DL, Tummino TA, Huttenhain R, Kaake RM, Richards AL, Tutuncuoglu B, Foussard H, Batra J, Haas K, Modak M, Kim M, Haas P, Polacco BJ, Braberg H, Fabius JM, Eckhardt M, Soucheray M, Bennett MJ, Cakir M, McGregor MJ, Li Q, Meyer B, Roesch F, Vallet T, Mac Kain A, Miorin L, Moreno E, Naing ZZC, Zhou Y, Peng S, Shi Y, Zhang Z, Shen W, Kirby IT, Melnyk JE, Chorba JS, Lou K, Dai SA, Barrio-Hernandez I, Memon D, Hernandez-Armenta C, Lyu J, Mathy CJP, Perica T, Pilla KB, Ganesan SJ, Saltzberg DJ, Rakesh R, Liu X, Rosenthal SB, Calviello L, Venkataramanan S, Liboy-Lugo J, Lin Y, Huang XP, Liu Y, Wankowicz SA, Bohn M, Safari M, Ugur FS, Koh C, Savar NS, Tran QD, Shengjuler D, Fletcher SJ, O'Neal MC, Cai Y, Chang JCJ, Broadhurst DJ, Klippsten S, Sharp PP, Wenzell NA, Kuzuoglu-Ozturk D, Wang HY, Trenker R, Young JM, Cavero DA, Hiatt J, Roth TL, Rathore U, Subramanian A, Noack J, Hubert M, Stroud RM, Frankel AD, Rosenberg OS, Verba KA, Agard DA, Ott M, Emerman M, Jura N, von Zastrow M, Verdin E, Ashworth A, Schwartz O, d'Enfert C, Mukherjee S, Jacobson M, Malik HS, Fujimori DG, Ideker T, Craik CS, Floor SN, Fraser JS, Gross JD, Sali A, Roth BL, Ruggero D, Taunton J, Kortemme T, Beltrao P, Vignuzzi M, Garcia-Sastre A, Shokat KM, Shoichet BK, Krogan NJ. Nature. 2020 Jul;583(7816):459-468. doi: 10.1038/s41586-020-2286-9. Epub 2020 Apr 30. PubMed 32353859.
Backbone
  Vector backbone: pLVX-EF1alpha-IRES-Puro
  Backbone manufacturer: Takara Bio
  Backbone size w/o insert (bp): 8825
  Vector type: Mammalian Expression, Lentiviral
  Selectable markers: Puromycin
Growth in bacteria
  Bacterial resistance: Ampicillin, 100 μg/mL
  Growth temperature: 30°C
  Growth strain: NEB Stable
  Copy number: Unknown
Gene/Insert
  Gene/Insert name: SARS-CoV-2-nsp1
  Species: SARS-CoV-2
  Mutation: human codon optimized
  Entrez Gene: ORF1ab (a.k.a. GU280_gp01)
  Promoter: EF1alpha
  Tag / fusion protein: 2xStrep (C terminal on insert)
  Cloning method: Unknown
Terms and licenses: Academic/Nonprofit Terms; Industry Terms
Depositor comments: Please visit https://www.biorxiv.org/content/10.1101/2020.03.22.002386v3 for bioRxiv preprint.
How to cite: pLVX-EF1alpha-SARS-CoV-2-nsp1-2xStrep-IRES-Puro was a gift from Nevan Krogan (Addgene plasmid # 141367 ; http://n2t.net/addgene:141367 ; RRID:Addgene_141367)
