[The description below was written by a language model from this plasmid's Addgene catalogue record and pLannotate feature annotations shown in this document.]
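Description:
pLVX-EF1alpha-SARS-CoV-2-nsp1-2xStrep-IRES-Puro is an HIV-1-based lentiviral expression plasmid built on the Takara pLVX-EF1alpha-IRES-Puro backbone. It can be used either for direct transient transfection of mammalian cells or as a transfer vector to produce lentivirus. In bacteria it is maintained through a high-copy ColE1/pUC-type origin and an ampicillin resistance gene (β-lactamase with its own promoter). The sequenced record is about 9.5 kb. The viral portion comprises two HIV-1 LTR regions flanking the Ψ packaging signal with adjoining gag sequence, the Rev response element for Rev-dependent nuclear export of the genomic RNA, and the cPPT/CTS element, which aids nuclear import of the reverse-transcribed genome. Fragments annotated as nef next to each LTR and the short Rev match are residual HIV-1 sequence rather than functional genes. An SV40 poly(A) signal and remnants of the lac promoter region lie in the plasmid backbone.

The payload is a single bicistronic cassette driven by the human EF-1α promoter with its intron A. The first cistron is a human codon-optimised SARS-CoV-2 nsp1, the N-terminal cleavage product of the ORF1a/ORF1ab polyprotein, carrying a C-terminal 2xStrep tag. The automated annotation matches this region to the replicase polyprotein and displays an nsp10 function text, which is a generic database label and not the insert identity. The Strep tag itself is not separately annotated. An EMCV IRES then permits cap-independent translation of puromycin N-acetyltransferase from the same transcript, linking drug selection to nsp1 expression, and a WPRE downstream enhances transcript expression. The Strep tag suits affinity purification, consistent with the associated SARS-CoV-2–host protein interaction mapping study.
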