Features (pLannotate 1.2.2; 24 found; start..end, strand, type, name):
     19..230     +  promoter       EF-1α core promoter: core promoter for human elongation factor EF-1α
    231..344     +  intron         EF-1α intron A (fragment): intron upstream of the start codon of human EF-1α
    970..1173    +  intron         EF-1α intron A: truncated intron upstream of the start codon of human EF-1α
   1213..1752    +  CDS            R1A_SARS2 (fragment) (sequence partly withheld): Experimental evidence at protein level: Swiss-Prot protein existence level 1. [Non-structural protein 10]: Plays a pivotal role in viral transcription by stimulating both nsp14 3'-5' exoribonuclease and nsp16 2'-O-methyltransferase activities. Therefore plays an essential role in viral mRNAs cap methylation. From Severe acute respiratory syndrome coronavirus 2 (2019-nCoV) (SARS-CoV-2).
   1977..2439    +  misc_feature   IRES: internal ribosome entry site (IRES) of the encephalomyocarditis virus (EMCV)
   2472..3069    +  CDS            PuroR (fragment): puromycin N-acetyltransferase; pac from Streptomyces alboniger; confers resistance to puromycin
   3085..3673    +  misc_feature   WPRE: woodchuck hepatitis virus posttranscriptional regulatory element
   3690..4208    +  CDS            nef (fragment): NEF_HV1BR - Experimental evidence at protein level: Swiss-Prot protein existence level 1. Extracellular Nef protein targets CD4(+) T-lymphocytes for apoptosis by interacting with CXCR4 surface receptors (PubMed:14990729). From Human immunodeficiency virus type 1 group M subtype B (isolate BRU/LAI) (HIV-1).
   4256..4513    +  LTR            5' LTR (truncated): truncated 5' long terminal repeat (LTR) from HIV-1
   4665..4681    -  protein_bind   lac operator: The lac repressor binds to the lac operator to inhibit transcription in E. coli. This inhibition can be relieved by adding lactose or isopropyl-β-D-thiogalactopyranoside (IPTG). lac repressor encoded by lacI
   4689..4719    -  promoter       lac promoter: promoter for the E. coli lac operon
   4734..4755    -  protein_bind   CAP binding site: CAP binding activates transcription in the presence of cAMP. E. coli catabolite activator protein
   4768..4860    -  CDS            lacI (fragment): lac repressor; lacI; The lac repressor binds to the lac operator to inhibit transcription in E. coli. This inhibition can be relieved by adding lactose or isopropyl-β-D-thiogalactopyranoside (IPTG).
   5043..5631    -  rep_origin     ori: high-copy-number ColE1/pMB1/pBR322/pUC origin of replication
   5802..6662    -  CDS            AmpR: β-lactamase; bla; confers resistance to ampicillin, carbenicillin, and related antibiotics
   6663..6767    -  promoter       AmpR promoter: bla
   6815..6949    +  polyA_signal   SV40 poly(A) signal: SV40 polyadenylation signal
   7116..7445    +  CDS            nef (fragment): NEF_HV1BR - Experimental evidence at protein level: Swiss-Prot protein existence level 1. Extracellular Nef protein targets CD4(+) T-lymphocytes for apoptosis by interacting with CXCR4 surface receptors (PubMed:14990729). From Human immunodeficiency virus type 1 group M subtype B (isolate BRU/LAI) (HIV-1).
   7493..7750    +  LTR            5' LTR (truncated): truncated 5' long terminal repeat (LTR) from HIV-1
   7797..7922    +  misc_feature   HIV-1 Ψ: packaging signal of human immunodeficiency virus type 1
   7906..8244    +  CDS            HIV-1 gag (fragment): gag protein from human immunodeficiency virus 1; gag
   8419..8652    +  misc_feature   RRE: The Rev response element (RRE) of HIV-1 allows for Rev-dependent mRNA export from the nucleus to the cytoplasm.
   9029..9129    +  CDS            Rev (fragment): human immunodeficiency virus 1 (HIV-1) Rev protein; rev; enhances nuclear export of unspliced and incompletely spliced viral mRNAs
   9144..9259    +  misc_feature   cPPT/CTS: central polypurine tract and central termination sequence of HIV-1 (lacking the first T)
>Addgene plasmid #141367 | pLVX-EF1alpha-SARS-CoV-2-nsp1-2xStrep-IRES-Puro | addgene full sequence | sequence record 288060 | Addgene NGS Result
GCTCCGGTGCCCGTCAGTGGGCAGAGCGCACATCGCCCACAGTCCCCGAGAAGTTGGGGGGAGGGGTCGG
CAATTGAACCGGTGCCTAGAGAAGGTGGCGCGGGGTAAACTGGGAAAGTGATGTCGTGTACTGGCTCCGC
CTTTTTCCCGAGGGTGGGGGAGAACCGTATATAAGTGCAGTAGTCGCCGTGAACGTTCTTTTTCGCAACG
GGTTTGCCGCCAGAACACAGGTAAGTGCCGTGTGTGGTTCCCGCGGGCCTGGCCTCTTTACGGGTTATGG
CCCTTGCGTGCCTTGAATTACTTCCACGCCCCTGGCTGCAGTACGTGATTCTTGATCCCGAGCTTCGGGT
TGGAAGTGGGTGGGAGAGTTCGAGGCCTTGCGCTTAAGGAGCCCCTTCGCCTCGTGCTTGAGTTGAGGCC
TGGCTTGGGCGCTGGGGCCGCCGCGTGCGAATCTGGTGGCACCTTCGCGCCTGTCTCGCTGCTTTCGATA
AGTCTCTAGCCATTTAAAATTTTTGATGACCTGCTGCGACGCTTTTTTTCTGGCAAGATAGTCTTGTAAA
TGCGGGCCAAGATCTGCACACTGGTATTTCGGTTTTTGGGGCCGCGGGCGGCGACGGGGCCCGTGCGTCC
CAGCGCACATGTTCGGCGAGGCGGGGCCTGCGAGCGCGGCCACCGAGAATCGGACGGGGGTAGTCTCAAG
CTGGCCGGCCTGCTCTGGTGCCTGGCCTCGCGCCGCCGTGTATCGCCCCGCCCTGGGCGGCAAGGCTGGC
CCGGTCGGCACCAGTTGCGTGAGCGGAAAGATGGCCGCTTCCCGGCCCTGCTGCAGGGAGCTCAAAATGG
AGGACGCGGCGCTCGGGAGAGCGGGCGGGTGAGTCACCCACACAAAGGAAAAGGGCCTTTCCGTCCTCAG
CCGTCGCTTCATGTGACTCCACGGAGTACCGGGCGCCGTCCAGGCACCTCGATTAGTTCTCGAGCTTTTG
GAGTACGTCGTCTTTAGGTTGGGGGGAGGGGTTTTATGCGATGGAGTTTCCCCACACTGAGTGGGTGGAG
ACTGAAGTTAGGCCAGCTTGGCACTTGATGTAATTCTCCTTGGAATTTGCCCTTTTTGAGTTTGGATCTT
GGTTCATTCTCAAGCCTCAGACAGTGGTTCAAAGTTTTTTTCTTCCATTTCAGGTGTCGTGAGGATCTAT
TTCCGGTGAATTCGCCGCCACCATGGAGAGTCTTGTACCCGGCTTTAAC
[348 nt withheld, positions 1240-1587]
AATGGGAACAAGGGCGCAGGGGGCCACAGTTATGGAGCCGACCTCAAATCCTTTGACCTTGGCGACGAGT
TGGGGACAGATCCCTACGAGGATTTCCAGGAAAACTGGAATACGAAACATAGCAGTGGCGTTACTCGCGA
GTTGATGCGCGAACTGAACGGCGGCCTCGAAGGCGGCGGGGGATGGAGCCATCCACAATTCGAGAAAGGC
GGTGGTTCAGGAGGAGGTAGCGGGGGTGGATCATGGTCACATCCGCAGTTTGAAAAGTAAGGATCCCGCC
CCTCTCCCTCCCCCCCCCCTAACGTTACTGGCCGAAGCCGCTTGGAATAAGGCCGGTGTGCGTTTGTCTA
TATGTTATTTTCCACCATATTGCCGTCTTTTGGCAATGTGAGGGCCCGGAAACCTGGCCCTGTCTTCTTG
ACGAGCATTCCTAGGGGTCTTTCCCCTCTCGCCAAAGGAATGCAAGGTCTGTTGAATGTCGTGAAGGAAG
CAGTTCCTCTGGAAGCTTCTTGAAGACAAACAACGTCTGTAGCGACCCTTTGCAGGCAGCGGAACCCCCC
ACCTGGCGACAGGTGCCTCTGCGGCCAAAAGCCACGTGTATAAGATACACCTGCAAAGGCGGCACAACCC
CAGTGCCACGTTGTGAGTTGGATAGTTGTGGAAAGAGTCAAATGGCTCTCCTCAAGCGTATTCAACAAGG
GGCTGAAGGATGCCCAGAAGGTACCCCATTGTATGGGATCTGATCTGGGGCCTCGGTGCACATGCTTTAC
ATGTGTTTAGTCGAGGTTAAAAAAACGTCTAGGCCCCCCGAACCACGGGGACGTGGTTTTCCTTTGAAAA
ACACGATGATAAGCTTGCCACAACCCACAAGGAGACGACCTTCCATGACCGAGTACAAGCCCACGGTGCG
CCTCGCCACCCGCGACGACGTCCCCCGGGCCGTACGCACCCTCGCCGCCGCGTTCGCCGACTACCCCGCC
ACGCGCCACACCGTCGACCCGGACCGCCACATCGAGCGGGTCACCGAGCTGCAAGAACTCTTCCTCACGC
GCGTCGGGCTCGACATCGGCAAGGTGTGGGTCGCGGACGACGGCGCCGCGGTGGCGGTCTGGACCACGCC
GGAGAGCGTCGAAGCGGGGGCGGTGTTCGCCGAGATCGGCCCGCGCATGGCCGAGTTGAGCGGTTCCCGG
CTGGCCGCGCAGCAACAGATGGAAGGCCTCCTGGCGCCGCACCGGCCCAAGGAGCCCGCGTGGTTCCTGG
CCACCGTCGGCGTCTCGCCCGACCACCAGGGCAAGGGTCTGGGCAGCGCCGTCGTGCTCCCCGGAGTGGA
GGCGGCCGAGCGCGCCGGGGTGCCCGCCTTCCTGGAGACCTCCGCGCCCCGCAACCTCCCCTTCTACGAG
CGGCTCGGCTTCACCGTCACCGCCGACGTCGAGGTGCCCGAAGGACCGCGCACCTGGTGCATGACCCGCA
AGCCCGGTGCCTAGACGCGTCTGGAACAATCAACCTCTGGATTACAAAATTTGTGAAAGATTGACTGGTA
TTCTTAACTATGTTGCTCCTTTTACGCTATGTGGATACGCTGCTTTAATGCCTTTGTATCATGCTATTGC
TTCCCGTATGGCTTTCATTTTCTCCTCCTTGTATAAATCCTGGTTGCTGTCTCTTTATGAGGAGTTGTGG
CCCGTTGTCAGGCAACGTGGCGTGGTGTGCACTGTGTTTGCTGACGCAACCCCCACTGGTTGGGGCATTG
CCACCACCTGTCAGCTCCTTTCCGGGACTTTCGCTTTCCCCCTCCCTATTGCCACGGCGGAACTCATCGC
CGCCTGCCTTGCCCGCTGCTGGACAGGGGCTCGGCTGTTGGGCACTGACAATTCCGTGGTGTTGTCGGGG
AAGCTGACGTCCTTTCCATGGCTGCTCGCCTGTGTTGCCACCTGGATTCTGCGCGGGACGTCCTTCTGCT
ACGTCCCTTCGGCCCTCAATCCAGCGGACCTTCCTTCCCGCGGCCTGCTGCCGGCTCTGCGGCCTCTTCC
GCGTCTTCGCCTTCGCCCTCAGACGAGTCGGATCTCCCTTTGGGCCGCCTCCCCGCCTGGAATTAATTCT
GCAGTCGAGACCTAGAAAAACATGGAGCAATCACAAGTAGCAATACAGCAGCTACCAATGCTGATTGTGC
CTGGCTAGAAGCACAAGAGGAGGAGGAGGTGGGTTTTCCAGTCACACCTCAGGTACCTTTAAGACCAATG
ACTTACAAGGCAGCTGTAGATCTTAGCCACTTTTTAAAAGAAAAGAGGGGACTGGAAGGGCTAATTCACT
CCCAACGAAGACAAGATATCCTTGATCTGTGGATCTACCACACACAAGGCTACTTCCCTGATTAGCAGAA
CTACACACCAGGGCCAGGGGTCAGATATCCACTGACCTTTGGATGGTGCTACAAGCTAGTACCAGTTGAG
CCAGATAAGGTAGAAGAGGCCAATAAAGGAGAGAACACCAGCTTGTTACACCCTGTGAGCCTGCATGGGA
TGGATGACCCGGAGAGAGAAGTGTTAGAGTGGAGGTTTGACAGCCGCCTAGCATTTCATCACGTGGCCCG
AGAGCTGCATCCGGAGTACTTCAAGAACTGCTGATATCGAGCTTGCTACAAGGGACTTTCCGCTGGGGAC
TTTCCAGGGAGGCGTGGCCTGGGCGGGACTGGGGAGTGGCGAGCCCTCAGATCCTGCATATAAGCAGCTG
CTTTTTGCCTGTACTGGGTCTCTCTGGTTAGACCAGATCTGAGCCTGGGAGCTCTCTGGCTAACTAGGGA
ACCCACTGCTTAAGCCTCAATAAAGCTTGCCTTGAGTGCTTCAAGTAGTGTGTGCCCGTCTGTTGTGTGA
CTCTGGTAACTAGAGATCCCTCAGACCCTTTTAGTCAGTGTGGAAAATCTCTAGCAGTAGTAGTTCATGT
CATCTTATTATTCAGTATTTATAACTTGCAAAGAAATGAATATCAGAGAGTGAGAGGCCTTGACATTGCT
AGCGTTTACCGTCGACCTCTAGCTAGAGCTTGGCGTAATCATGGTCATAGCTGTTTCCTGTGTGAAATTG
TTATCCGCTCACAATTCCACACAACATACGAGCCGGAAGCATAAAGTGTAAAGCCTGGGGTGCCTAATGA
GTGAGCTAACTCACATTAATTGCGTTGCGCTCACTGCCCGCTTTCCAGTCGGGAAACCTGTCGTGCCAGC
TGCATTAATGAATCGGCCAACGCGCGGGGAGAGGCGGTTTGCGTATTGGGCGCTCTTCCGCTTCCTCGCT
CACTGACTCGCTGCGCTCGGTCGTTCGGCTGCGGCGAGCGGTATCAGCTCACTCAAAGGCGGTAATACGG
TTATCCACAGAATCAGGGGATAACGCAGGAAAGAACATGTGAGCAAAAGGCCAGCAAAAGGCCAGGAACC
GTAAAAAGGCCGCGTTGCTGGCGTTTTTCCATAGGCTCCGCCCCCCTGACGAGCATCACAAAAATCGACG
CTCAAGTCAGAGGTGGCGAAACCCGACAGGACTATAAAGATACCAGGCGTTTCCCCCTGGAAGCTCCCTC
GTGCGCTCTCCTGTTCCGACCCTGCCGCTTACCGGATACCTGTCCGCCTTTCTCCCTTCGGGAAGCGTGG
CGCTTTCTCATAGCTCACGCTGTAGGTATCTCAGTTCGGTGTAGGTCGTTCGCTCCAAGCTGGGCTGTGT
GCACGAACCCCCCGTTCAGCCCGACCGCTGCGCCTTATCCGGTAACTATCGTCTTGAGTCCAACCCGGTA
AGACACGACTTATCGCCACTGGCAGCAGCCACTGGTAACAGGATTAGCAGAGCGAGGTATGTAGGCGGTG
CTACAGAGTTCTTGAAGTGGTGGCCTAACTACGGCTACACTAGAAGAACAGTATTTGGTATCTGCGCTCT
GCTGAAGCCAGTTACCTTCGGAAAAAGAGTTGGTAGCTCTTGATCCGGCAAACAAACCACCGCTGGTAGC
GGTGGTTTTTTTGTTTGCAAGCAGCAGATTACGCGCAGAAAAAAAGGATCTCAAGAAGATCCTTTGATCT
TTTCTACGGGGTCTGACGCTCAGTGGAACGAAAACTCACGTTAAGGGATTTTGGTCATGAGATTATCAAA
AAGGATCTTCACCTAGATCCTTTTAAATTAAAAATGAAGTTTTAAATCAATCTAAAGTATATATGAGTAA
ACTTGGTCTGACAGTTACCAATGCTTAATCAGTGAGGCACCTATCTCAGCGATCTGTCTATTTCGTTCAT
CCATAGTTGCCTGACTCCCCGTCGTGTAGATAACTACGATACGGGAGGGCTTACCATCTGGCCCCAGTGC
TGCAATGATACCGCGAGACCCACGCTCACCGGCTCCAGATTTATCAGCAATAAACCAGCCAGCCGGAAGG
GCCGAGCGCAGAAGTGGTCCTGCAACTTTATCCGCCTCCATCCAGTCTATTAATTGTTGCCGGGAAGCTA
GAGTAAGTAGTTCGCCAGTTAATAGTTTGCGCAACGTTGTTGCCATTGCTACAGGCATCGTGGTGTCACG
CTCGTCGTTTGGTATGGCTTCATTCAGCTCCGGTTCCCAACGATCAAGGCGAGTTACATGATCCCCCATG
TTGTGCAAAAAAGCGGTTAGCTCCTTCGGTCCTCCGATCGTTGTCAGAAGTAAGTTGGCCGCAGTGTTAT
CACTCATGGTTATGGCAGCACTGCATAATTCTCTTACTGTCATGCCATCCGTAAGATGCTTTTCTGTGAC
TGGTGAGTACTCAACCAAGTCATTCTGAGAATAGTGTATGCGGCGACCGAGTTGCTCTTGCCCGGCGTCA
ATACGGGATAATACCGCGCCACATAGCAGAACTTTAAAAGTGCTCATCATTGGAAAACGTTCTTCGGGGC
GAAAACTCTCAAGGATCTTACCGCTGTTGAGATCCAGTTCGATGTAACCCACTCGTGCACCCAACTGATC
TTCAGCATCTTTTACTTTCACCAGCGTTTCTGGGTGAGCAAAAACAGGAAGGCAAAATGCCGCAAAAAAG
GGAATAAGGGCGACACGGAAATGTTGAATACTCATACTCTTCCTTTTTCAATATTATTGAAGCATTTATC
AGGGTTATTGTCTCATGAGCGGATACATATTTGAATGTATTTAGAAAAATAAACAAATAGGGGTTCCGCG
CACATTTCCCCGAAAAGTGCCACCTGACGTCGACGGATCGGGAGATCAACTTGTTTATTGCAGCTTATAA
TGGTTACAAATAAAGCAATAGCATCACAAATTTCACAAATAAAGCATTTTTTTCACTGCATTCTAGTTGT
GGTTTGTCCAAACTCATCAATGTATCTTATCATGTCTGGATCAACTGGATAACTCAAGCTAACCAAAATC
ATCCCAAACTTCCCACCCCATACCCTATTACCACTGCCAATTACCTGTGGTTTCATTTACTCTAAACCTG
TGATTCCTCTGAATTATTTTCATTTTAAAGAAATTGTATTTGTTAAATATGTACTACAAACTTAGTAGTT
GGAAGGGCTAATTCACTCCCAAAGAAGACAAGATATCCTTGATCTGTGGATCTACCACACACAAGGCTAC
TTCCCTGATTAGCAGAACTACACACCAGGGCCAGGGGTCAGATATCCACTGACCTTTGGATGGTGCTACA
AGCTAGTACCAGTTGAGCCAGATAAGGTAGAAGAGGCCAATAAAGGAGAGAACACCAGCTTGTTACACCC
TGTGAGCCTGCATGGGATGGATGACCCGGAGAGAGAAGTGTTAGAGTGGAGGTTTGACAGCCGCCTAGCA
TTTCATCACGTGGCCCGAGAGCTGCATCCGGAGTACTTCAAGAACTGCTGATATCGAGCTTGCTACAAGG
GACTTTCCGCTGGGGACTTTCCAGGGAGGCGTGGCCTGGGCGGGACTGGGGAGTGGCGAGCCCTCAGATC
CTGCATATAAGCAGCTGCTTTTTGCCTGTACTGGGTCTCTCTGGTTAGACCAGATCTGAGCCTGGGAGCT
CTCTGGCTAACTAGGGAACCCACTGCTTAAGCCTCAATAAAGCTTGCCTTGAGTGCTTCAAGTAGTGTGT
GCCCGTCTGTTGTGTGACTCTGGTAACTAGAGATCCCTCAGACCCTTTTAGTCAGTGTGGAAAATCTCTA
GCAGTGGCGCCCGAACAGGGACTTGAAAGCGAAAGGGAAACCAGAGGAGCTCTCTCGACGCAGGACTCGG
CTTGCTGAAGCGCGCACGGCAAGAGGCGAGGGGCGGCGACTGGTGAGTACGCCAAAAATTTTGACTAGCG
GAGGCTAGAAGGAGAGAGATGGGTGCGAGAGCGTCAGTATTAAGCGGGGGAGAATTAGATCGCGATGGGA
AAAAATTCGGTTAAGGCCAGGGGGAAAGAAAAAATATAAATTAAAACATATAGTATGGGCAAGCAGGGAG
CTAGAACGATTCGCAGTTAATCCTGGCCTGTTAGAAACATCAGAAGGCTGTAGACAAATACTGGGACAGC
TACAACCATCCCTTCAGACAGGATCAGAAGAACTTAGATCATTATATAATACAGTAGCAACCCTCTATTG
TGTGCATCAAAGGATAGAGATAAAAGACACCAAGGAAGCTTTAGACAAGATAGAGGAAGAGCAAAACAAA
AGTAAGACCACCGCACAGCAAGCGGCCGGCCGCTGATCTTCAGACCTGGAGGAGGAGATATGAGGGACAA
TTGGAGAAGTGAATTATATAAATATAAAGTAGTAAAAATTGAACCATTAGGAGTAGCACCCACCAAGGCA
AAGAGAAGAGTGGTGCAGAGAGAAAAAAGAGCAGTGGGAATAGGAGCTTTGTTCCTTGGGTTCTTGGGAG
CAGCAGGAAGCACTATGGGCGCAGCGTCAATGACGCTGACGGTACAGGCCAGACAATTATTGTCTGGTAT
AGTGCAGCAGCAGAACAATTTGCTGAGGGCTATTGAGGCGCAACAGCATCTGTTGCAACTCACAGTCTGG
GGCATCAAGCAGCTCCAGGCAAGAATCCTGGCTGTGGAAAGATACCTAAAGGATCAACAGCTCCTGGGGA
TTTGGGGTTGCTCTGGAAAACTCATTTGCACCACTGCTGTGCCTTGGAATGCTAGTTGGAGTAATAAATC
TCTGGAACAGATTTGGAATCACACGACCTGGATGGAGTGGGACAGAGAAATTAACAATTACACAAGCTTA
ATACACTCCTTAATTGAAGAATCGCAAAACCAGCAAGAAAAGAATGAACAAGAATTATTGGAATTAGATA
AATGGGCAAGTTTGTGGAATTGGTTTAACATAACAAATTGGCTGTGGTATATAAAATTATTCATAATGAT
AGTAGGAGGCTTGGTAGGTTTAAGAATAGTTTTTGCTGTACTTTCTATAGTGAATAGAGTTAGGCAGGGA
TATTCACCATTATCGTTTCAGACCCACCTCCCAACCCCGAGGGGACCCGACAGGCCCGAAGGAATAGAAG
AAGAAGGTGGAGAGAGAGACAGAGACAGATCCATTCGATTAGTGAACGGATCTCGACGGTATCGCCTTTA
AAAGAAAAGGGGGGATTGGGGGGTACAGTGCAGGGGAAAGAATAGTAGACATAATAGCAACAGACATACA
AACTAAAGAATTACAAAAACAAATTACAAAAATTCAAAATTTTCGGGTTTATTACAGGGACAGCAGAGAT
CCAGTTTATCGATGAGTAATTCATACAAAAGGACTCGCCCCTGCCTTGGGGAATCCCAGGGACCGTCGTT
AAACTCCCACTAACGTAGAACCCAGAGATCGCTGCGTTCCCGCCCCCTCACCCGCCCGCTCTCGTCATCA
CTGAGGTGGAGAAGAGCATGCGTGAG
