>Addgene plasmid #141367 | pLVX-EF1alpha-SARS-CoV-2-nsp1-2xStrep-IRES-Puro | addgene partial sequence | sequence record 287218 | EF1a-F 5'-TCAAGCCTCAGACAGTGGTTC-3'
TTTCCGGTGAATTCGCCGCCACCATGGAGAGTCTTGTACCCGGCTTTAAC
[348 nt withheld, positions 51-398]
AATGGGAACAAGGGCGCAGGGGGCCACAGTTATGGAGCCGACCTCAAATCCTTTGACCTTGGCGACGAGT
TGGGGACAGATCCCTACGAGGATTTCCAGGAAAACTGGAATACGAAACATAGCAGTGGCGTTACTCGCGA
GTTGATGCGCGAACTGAACGGCGGCCTCGAAGGCGGCGGGGGATGGAGCCATCCACAATTCGAGAAAGGC
GGTGGTTCAGGAGGAGGTAGCGGGGGTGGATCATGGTCACATCCGCAGTTTGAAAA
