>Addgene plasmid #141367 | pLVX-EF1alpha-SARS-CoV-2-nsp1-2xStrep-IRES-Puro | addgene partial sequence | sequence record 287220 | WPRE-R 5'-CATAGCGTAAAAGGAGCAACA-3'
TAATCCAGAGGTTGATTGTTCCAGACGCGTCTAGGCACCGGGCTTGCGGGTCATGCACCAGGTGCGCGGT
CCTTCGGGCACCTCGACGTCGGCGGTGACGGTGAAGCCGAGCCGCTCGTAGAAGGGGAGGTTGCGGGGCG
CGGAGGTCTCCAGGAAGGCGGGCACCCCGGCGCGCTCGGCCGCCTCCACTCCGGGGAGCACGACGGCGCT
GCCCAGACCCTTGCCCTGGTGGTCGGGCGAGACGCCGACGGTGGCCAGGAACCACGCGGGCTCCTTGGGC
CGGTGCGGCGCCAGGAGGCCTTCCATCTGTTGCTGCGCGGCCAGCCGGGAACCGCTCAACTCGGCCATGC
GCGGGCCGATCTCGGCGAACACCGCCCCCGCTTCGACGCTCTCCGGCGTGGTCCAGACCGCCACCGCGGC
GCCGTCGTCCGCGACCCACACCTTGCCGATGTCGAGCCCGACGCGCGTGAGGAAGAGTTCTTGCAGCTCG
GTGACCCGCTCGATGTGGCGGTCCGGGTCGACGGTGTGGCGCGTGGCGGGGTAGTCGGCGAACGCGGCGG
CGAGGGTGCGTACGGCCCGGGGGACGTCGTCGCGGGTGGCGAGGCGCACCGTGGGCTTGTACTCGGTCAT
GGAAGGTCGTCTCCTTGTGGGTTGTGGCAAGCTTATCATCGTGTTTTTCAAAGGAAAACCACGTCCCCGT
GGTTCGGGGGGCCTAGACGTTTTTTTAACCTCGACTAAACACATGTAAAGCATGTGCACCGAGGCCCCAG
ATCAGATCCCATACAATGGGGTACCTTCTGGGCATCCTTCAGCCCC
